Addgene plasmid #129884: pRDAX-130 C-Tag GFP[1] L20 {Esp3I(2x)} mCherry
Purpose: PPI (BiFC/TriFC) assay vector
Depositing lab: Gary Lewin. Depositing organization: Max-Delbrueck-Centrum fuer Molekulare Medizin (MDC).
Backbone
  Vector backbone: custom built
  Vector type: Mammalian Expression
Growth in bacteria
  Bacterial resistance: Ampicillin, 100 μg/mL
  Growth temperature: 37°C
  Growth strain: DH5alpha
  Copy number: High Copy
Gene/Insert
  Gene/Insert name: GFP
  Species: M. musculus (mouse)
  Cloning method: Restriction Enzyme; 5′ cloning site unknown (unknown if destroyed); 3′ cloning site unknown (unknown if destroyed)
Terms and licenses: Academic/Nonprofit Terms; Industry Terms: Not Available to Industry
How to cite: pRDAX-130 C-Tag GFP[1] L20 {Esp3I(2x)} mCherry was a gift from Gary Lewin (Addgene plasmid # 129884 ; http://n2t.net/addgene:129884 ; RRID:Addgene_129884)
