[The description below was written by a language model from this plasmid's Addgene catalogue record and pLannotate feature annotations shown in this document.]
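Description:
pRDAX-130 C-Tag GFP[1] L20 {Esp3I(2x)} mCherry is a custom-built mammalian expression plasmid of about 6 kb, intended as an acceptor vector for protein–protein interaction assays based on bimolecular or trimolecular fluorescence complementation (BiFC/TriFC). It is maintained in E. coli through a high-copy ColE1/pUC-type origin and selected with ampicillin via the β-lactamase gene under its own promoter.

The expression unit is driven by the human CMV immediate-early enhancer and promoter, followed by a chimeric β-globin/immunoglobulin intron that promotes splicing and efficient mRNA export. Downstream lies a very short (about 54 nt) GFP-derived coding fragment, consistent with the "GFP[1]" designation of a small split-GFP piece that is non-fluorescent until it is complemented by the remaining GFP parts. The name indicates that this fragment serves as a C-terminal tag joined through a linker ("L20") and that a pair of Esp3I sites is provided, presumably for type IIS insertion of a gene of interest upstream of the tag. Neither the linker nor the Esp3I sites are annotated in the feature table, and no bait or prey gene is present. The catalogue lists mouse as the insert species, whereas the annotation assigns the GFP fragment to Aequorea victoria.

An EMCV IRES then directs translation of mCherry from the same transcript, giving a constitutive red signal that marks transfected cells and can be used to normalise the green complementation signal. The transcript ends with a second copy of the chimeric intron, a WPRE to enhance expression, and a bGH polyadenylation signal. A β-globin fragment with the rabbit β-globin poly(A) signal and a T3 promoter lie further downstream.
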