Features (pLannotate 1.2.2; 16 found; start..end, strand, type, name):
    155..532     +  enhancer       CMV enhancer: human cytomegalovirus immediate early enhancer
    534..733     +  promoter       CMV promoter: human cytomegalovirus (CMV) immediate early promoter
    872..1004    +  intron         chimeric intron: chimera between introns from human β-globin and immunoglobulin heavy chain genes
   1113..1166    +  CDS            (3-F)Tyr-EGFP (fragment): (3-F)Tyr-EGFP is a basic (constitutively fluorescent) green fluorescent protein published in 2004, derived from Aequorea victoria.
   1183..1769    +  misc_feature   IRES2: internal ribosome entry site (IRES) of the encephalomyocarditis virus (EMCV)
   1770..2477    +  CDS            mCherry: mCherry is a basic (constitutively fluorescent) red fluorescent protein published in 2004, derived from Discosoma sp.. It is reported to be a very rapidly-maturing monomer with low acid sensitivity.
   2526..2658    +  intron         chimeric intron: chimera between introns from human β-globin and immunoglobulin heavy chain genes
   2667..3255    +  misc_feature   WPRE: woodchuck hepatitis virus posttranscriptional regulatory element
   3259..3275    +  misc_feature   MCS (fragment): pUC18/19 multiple cloning site
   3288..3399    +  polyA_signal   bGH poly(A) signal: bovine growth hormone polyadenylation signal
   3495..3513    -  promoter       T3 promoter: promoter for bacteriophage T3 RNA polymerase
   3572..3646    +  CDS            HBB (fragment): HBB_PONPY - Experimental evidence at transcript level: Swiss-Prot protein existence level 2. Involved in oxygen transport from the lung to the various peripheral tissues. From Pongo pygmaeus (Bornean orangutan).
   3717..3772    +  polyA_signal   β-globin poly(A) signal: rabbit β-globin polyadenylation signal (Gil and Proudfoot, 1987)
   4151..4739    -  rep_origin     ori: high-copy-number ColE1/pMB1/pBR322/pUC origin of replication
   4910..5770    -  CDS            AmpR: β-lactamase; bla; confers resistance to ampicillin, carbenicillin, and related antibiotics
   5771..5875    -  promoter       AmpR promoter: bla
>Addgene plasmid #129884 | pRDAX-130 C-Tag GFP[1] L20 {Esp3I(2x)} mCherry | depositor full sequence | sequence record 249262 | Full Sequence
GCCTGCCTCCAGGCCTCAATATTGGCCATTAGCCATATTATTCATTGGTTATATAGCATAAATCAATATT
GGCTATTGGCCATTGCATACGTTGTATCTATATCATAATATGTACATTTATATTGGCTCATGTCCAATAT
GACCGCCATGTTGGCATTGATTATTGACTAGTTATTAATAGTAATCAATTACGGGGTCATTAGTTCATAG
CCCATATATGGAGTTCCGCGTTACATAACTTACGGTAAATGGCCCGCCTGGCTGACCGCCCAACGACCCC
CGCCCATTGACGTCAATAATGACGTATGTTCCCATAGTAACGCCAATAGGGACTTTCCATTGACGTCAAT
GGGTGGAGTATTTACGGTAAACTGCCCACTTGGCAGTACATCAAGTGTATCATATGCCAAGTCCGCCCCC
TATTGACGTCAATGACGGTAAATGGCCCGCCTGGCATTATGCCCAGTACATGACCTTACGGGACTTTCCT
ACTTGGCAGTACATCTACGTATTAGTCATCGCTATTACCATGGTGATGCGGTTTTGGCAGTACACCAATG
GGCGTGGATAGCGGTTTGACTCACGGGGATTTCCAAGTCTCCACCCCATTGACGTCAATGGGAGTTTGTT
TTGGCACCAAAATCAACGGGACTTTCCAAAATGTCGTAATAACCCCGCCCCGTTGACGCAAATGGGCGGT
AGGCGTGTACGGTGGGAGGTCTATATAAGCAGAGCTCGTTTAGTGAACCGTCAGATCACTAGAAGCTTTA
TTGCGGTAGTTTATCACAGTTAAATTGCTAACGCAGTCAGTGCTTCTGACACAACAGTCTCGAACTTAAG
CTGCAGAAGTTGGTCGTGAGGCACTGGGCAGGTAAGTATCAAGGTTACAAGACAGGTTTAAGGAGACCAA
TAGAAACTGGGCTTGTCGAGACAGAGAAGACTCTTGCGTTTCTGATAGGCACCTATTGGTCTTACTGACA
TCCACTTTGCCTTTCTCTCCACAGGTGTCCACTCCCAGGCCACCCGAGACGCCGAGGCACGCCGTCTCCG
GGAGTCCTGGCGGTGGATCCGGAGGCTCTGGGAGCTCTGCCAGCGGTGGCAGCACCTCCGATCTGCCTGA
TGACCACTACCTGAGCACACAGACCATCCTCTCCAAGGACCTTAACTAAGAATTCAGATCCGCCCCTCTC
CCTCCCCCCCCCCTAACGTTACTGGCCGAAGCCGCTTGGAATAAGGCCGGTGTGCGTTTGTCTATATGTT
ATTTTCCACCATATTGCCGTCTTTTGGCAATGTGAGGGCCCGGAAACCTGGCCCTGTCTTCTTGACGAGC
ATTCCTAGGGGTCTTTCCCCTCTCGCCAAAGGAATGCAAGGTCTGTTGAATGTCGTGAAGGAAGCAGTTC
CTCTGGTAGCTTCTTGAAGACAAACAACGTCTGTAGCGACCCTTTGCAGGCAGCGGAACCCCCCACCTGG
CGACAGGTGCCTCTGCGGCCAAAAGCCACGTGTATAAGATACACCTGCAAAGGCGGCACAACCCCAGTGC
CACGTTGTGAGTTGGATAGTTGTGGAAAGAGTCAAATGGCTCTCCTCAAGCGTATTCAACAAGGGGCTGA
AGGATGCCCAGAAGGTACCCCATTGTATGGGATCTGATCTGGGGCCTCGGTACACATGCTTTACATGTGT
TTAGTCGAGGTTAAAAAAACGTCTAGGCCCCCCGAACCACGGGGACGTGGTTTTCCTTTGAAAAACACGA
TGATAATATGGCCACAACCATGGTGAGCAAGGGCGAGGAGGATAACATGGCCATCATCAAGGAGTTCATG
CGCTTCAAGGTGCACATGGAGGGCTCCGTGAACGGCCACGAGTTCGAGATCGAGGGCGAGGGCGAGGGCC
GCCCCTACGAGGGCACCCAGACCGCCAAGCTGAAGGTGACCAAGGGTGGCCCCCTGCCCTTCGCCTGGGA
CATCCTGTCCCCTCAGTTCATGTACGGCTCCAAGGCCTACGTGAAGCACCCCGCCGACATCCCCGACTAC
TTGAAGCTGTCCTTCCCCGAGGGCTTCAAGTGGGAGCGCGTGATGAACTTCGAGGACGGCGGCGTGGTGA
CCGTGACCCAGGACTCCTCCCTGCAGGACGGCGAGTTCATCTACAAGGTGAAGCTGCGCGGCACCAACTT
CCCCTCCGACGGCCCCGTAATGCAGAAGAAGACCATGGGCTGGGAGGCCTCCTCCGAGCGGATGTACCCC
GAGGACGGCGCCCTGAAGGGCGAGATCAAGCAGAGGCTGAAGCTGAAGGACGGCGGCCACTACGACGCTG
AGGTCAAGACCACCTACAAGGCCAAGAAGCCCGTGCAGCTGCCCGGCGCCTACAACGTCAACATCAAGTT
GGACATCACCTCCCACAACGAGGACTACACCATCGTGGAACAGTACGAACGCGCCGAGGGCCGCCACTCC
ACCGGCGGCATGGACGAGCTGTACAAGTAAACCGGTGCTCGAGGTACCGATGAATAGCTAAGGTCGAGGC
CGCAGGTAAGTATCAAGGTTACAAGACAGGTTTAAGGAGACCAATAGAAACTGGGCTTGTCGAGACAGAG
AAGACTCTTGCGTTTCTGATAGGCACCTATTGGTCTTACTGACATCCACTTTGCCTTTCTCTCCACAGGT
GTCGACAATCAACCTCTGGATTACAAAATTTGTGAAAGATTGACTGGTATTCTTAACTATGTTGCTCCTT
TTACGCTATGTGGATACGCTGCTTTAATGCCTTTGTATCATGCTATTGCTTCCCGTATGGCTTTCATTTT
CTCCTCCTTGTATAAATCCTGGTTGCTGTCTCTTTATGAGGAGTTGTGGCCCGTTGTCAGGCAACGTGGC
GTGGTGTGCACTGTGTTTGCTGACGCAACCCCCACTGGTTGGGGCATTGCCACCACCTGTCAGCTCCTTT
CCGGGACTTTCGCTTTCCCCCTCCCTATTGCCACGGCGGAACTCATCGCCGCCTGCCTTGCCCGCTGCTG
GACAGGGGCTCGGCTGTTGGGCACTGACAATTCCGTGGTGTTGTCGGGGAAGCTGACGTCCTTTCCATGG
CTGCTCGCCTGTGTTGCCACCTGGATTCTGCGCGGGACGTCCTTCTGCTACGTCCCTTCGGCCCTCAATC
CAGCGGACCTTCCTTCCCGCGGCCTGCTGCCGGCTCTGCGGCCTCTTCCGCGTCTTCGCCTTCGCCCTCA
GACGAGTCGGATCTCCCTTTGGGCCGCCTCCCCGCCTGGAATTCGAGCTCGGTACGATCAGCCTCGACTG
TGCCTTCTAGTTGCCAGCCATCTGTTGTTTGCCCCTCCCCCGTGCCTTCCTTGACCCTGGAAGGTGCCAC
TCCCACTGTCCTTTCCTAATAAAATGAGGAAATTGCATCGCATTGTCTGAGTAGGTGTCATTCTATTCTG
GGGGGTGGGGTGGGGCAGGACAGCAAGGGGGAGGATTGGGAAGACAATAGCCCAGCTTTTGTTCCCTTTA
GTGAGGGTTAATTGCGCGCTTGGCGTAATCATGGTCATAGCTGTTTCCTGTGTGAAATTGTTATCCGCTA
ATTCACTCCTCAGGTGCAGGCTGCCTATCAGAAGGTGGTGGCTGGTGTGGCCAATGCCCTGGCTCACAAA
TACCACTGAGATCTTTTTCCCTCTGCCAAAAATTATGGGGACATCATGAAGCCCCTTGAGCATCTGACTT
CTGGCTAATAAAGGAAATTTATTTTCATTGCAATAGTGTGTTGGAATTTTTTGTGTCTCTCACTCGGAAG
GACATATGGGAGGGCAAATCATTTAAAACATCAGAATGAGTATTTGGTTTAGAGTTTGGCAACATATGCC
CATATGCTGGCTGCCATGAACAAAGGTTGGCTATAAAGAGGTCATCAGTATATGAAACAGCCCCCTGCTG
TCCATTCCTTATTCCATAGAAAAGCCTTGACTTGAGGTTAGATTTTTTTTATATTTTGTTTTGTGTTATT
TTTTTCTTTAACATCCCTAAAATTTTCCTTACATGTTTTACTAGCCAGATTTTTCCTCCTCTCCTGACTA
CTCCCAGTCATAGCTGTCCCTCTTCTCTTATGGAGATCGGCCGGCCGCCGGCGTCGACGCGCGCGGCCGC
GGCGCGCCGTTGCTGGCGTTTTTCCATAGGCTCCGCCCCCCTGACGAGCATCACAAAAATCGACGCTCAA
GTCAGAGGTGGCGAAACCCGACAGGACTATAAAGATACCAGGCGTTTCCCCCTGGAAGCTCCCTCGTGCG
CTCTCCTGTTCCGACCCTGCCGCTTACCGGATACCTGTCCGCCTTTCTCCCTTCGGGAAGCGTGGCGCTT
TCTCATAGCTCACGCTGTAGGTATCTCAGTTCGGTGTAGGTCGTTCGCTCCAAGCTGGGCTGTGTGCACG
AACCCCCCGTTCAGCCCGACCGCTGCGCCTTATCCGGTAACTATCGTCTTGAGTCCAACCCGGTAAGACA
CGACTTATCGCCACTGGCAGCAGCCACTGGTAACAGGATTAGCAGAGCGAGGTATGTAGGCGGTGCTACA
GAGTTCTTGAAGTGGTGGCCTAACTACGGCTACACTAGAAGAACAGTATTTGGTATCTGCGCTCTGCTGA
AGCCAGTTACCTTCGGAAAAAGAGTTGGTAGCTCTTGATCCGGCAAACAAACCACCGCTGGTAGCGGTGG
TTTTTTTGTTTGCAAGCAGCAGATTACGCGCAGAAAAAAAGGATCTCAAGAAGATCCTTTGATCTTTTCT
ACGGGGTCTGACGCTCAGTGGAACGAAAACTCACGTTAAGGGATTTTGGTCATGAGATTATCAAAAAGGA
TCTTCACCTAGATCCTTTTAAATTAAAAATGAAGTTTTAAATCAATCTAAAGTATATATGAGTAAACTTG
GTCTGACAGTTACCAATGCTTAATCAGTGAGGCACCTATCTCAGCGATCTGTCTATTTCGTTCATCCATA
GTTGCCTGACTCCCCGTCGTGTAGATAACTACGATACGGGAGGGCTTACCATCTGGCCCCAGTGCTGCAA
TGATACCGCGAGACCCACGCTCACCGGCTCCAGATTTATCAGCAATAAACCAGCCAGCCGGAAGGGCCGA
GCGCAGAAGTGGTCCTGCAACTTTATCCGCCTCCATCCAGTCTATTAATTGTTGCCGGGAAGCTAGAGTA
AGTAGTTCGCCAGTTAATAGTTTGCGCAACGTTGTTGCCATTGCTACAGGCATCGTGGTGTCACGCTCGT
CGTTTGGTATGGCTTCATTCAGCTCCGGTTCCCAACGATCAAGGCGAGTTACATGATCCCCCATGTTGTG
CAAAAAAGCGGTTAGCTCCTTCGGTCCTCCGATCGTTGTCAGAAGTAAGTTGGCCGCAGTGTTATCACTC
ATGGTTATGGCAGCACTGCATAATTCTCTTACTGTCATGCCATCCGTAAGATGCTTTTCTGTGACTGGTG
AGTACTCAACCAAGTCATTCTGAGAATAGTGTATGCGGCGACCGAGTTGCTCTTGCCCGGCGTCAATACG
GGATAATACCGCGCCACATAGCAGAACTTTAAAAGTGCTCATCATTGGAAAACGTTCTTCGGGGCGAAAA
CTCTCAAGGATCTTACCGCTGTTGAGATCCAGTTCGATGTAACCCACTCGTGCACCCAACTGATCTTCAG
CATCTTTTACTTTCACCAGCGTTTCTGGGTGAGCAAAAACAGGAAGGCAAAATGCCGCAAAAAAGGGAAT
AAGGGCGACACGGAAATGTTGAATACTCATACTCTTCCTTTTTCAATATTATTGAAGCATTTATCAGGGT
TATTGTCTCATGAGCGGATACATATTTGAATGTATTTAGAAAAATAAACAAATAGGGGTTCCGCGCACAT
TTCCCCGAAAAGTGCCACCTGACGTCTAAGAAACCATTATTATCATGACATTAACCTATAAAAATAGGCG
TATCACGAGGCCCTTTCGTCTACGCGCGCGCCGGCGGCGCGCCGTCGACGGCCGGCCGCGGCCGC
